Addgene plasmid #218326: pQLL-Tc1-3_FR[EF1α-copGFP]
Purpose: Donor plasmid of Tc1-3_FR Transposon with copGFP mammalian expression cassette
Depositing lab: Haoyi Wang. Depositing organization: Institute of Zoology, Chinese Academy of Sciences. Publication: Heterologous survey of 130 DNA transposons in human cells highlights their functional divergence and expands the genome engineering toolbox. Zhang T, Tan S, Tang N, Li Y, Zhang C, Sun J, Guo Y, Gao H, Cai Y, Sun W, Wang C, Fu L, Ma H, Wu Y, Hu X, Zhang X, Gee P, Yan W, Zhao Y, Chen Q, Guo B, Wang H, Zhang YE. Cell. 2024 Jul 11;187(14):3741-3760.e30. doi: 10.1016/j.cell.2024.05.007. Epub 2024 Jun 5. PubMed 38843831.
Backbone
  Vector backbone: pQLL
  Vector type: Mammalian Expression
Growth in bacteria
  Bacterial resistance: Ampicillin, 100 μg/mL
  Growth temperature: 37°C
  Growth strain: DH5alpha
  Copy number: Low Copy
Gene/Insert
  Gene/Insert name: copGFP mammalian expression cassette
  Species: Synthetic
  Cloning method: Restriction Enzyme; 5′ cloning site Unknown (unknown if destroyed); 3′ cloning site Unknown (unknown if destroyed)
Terms and licenses: Academic/Nonprofit Terms; Industry Terms: Not Available to Industry
How to cite: pQLL-Tc1-3_FR[EF1α-copGFP] was a gift from Haoyi Wang (Addgene plasmid # 218326 ; http://n2t.net/addgene:218326 ; RRID:Addgene_218326)
