[The description below was written by a language model from this plasmid's Addgene catalogue record and pLannotate feature annotations shown in this document.]
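Description:
pQLL-Tc1-3_FR[EF1α-copGFP] is a 4,898-nt transposon donor plasmid built on the pQLL backbone and catalogued as a mammalian expression vector. It carries a synthetic copGFP expression cassette intended to sit within the Tc1-3_FR DNA transposon, so that the reporter can be mobilised from the plasmid into a host genome when the matching transposase is provided. The transposase is not encoded on this plasmid according to the feature table, and the transposon terminal repeats themselves are not annotated. Their presence is inferred from the construct name and stated purpose, and they presumably lie in the unannotated stretches flanking the cassette.

The reporter cassette is driven by the human EF-1α promoter: the annotation picks up the core promoter followed by intron A segments, which together give strong constitutive expression in mammalian cells. Downstream is the coding sequence for copGFP (annotated as ppluGFP2, the green fluorescent protein from the copepod Pontellina plumata), terminated by an SV40 polyadenylation signal. The short hits to a CMV enhancer, lacZα, SV40 large T antigen and RSF ori are small fragments and probably have no functional role.

For propagation in E. coli the backbone has a ColE1/pUC-type origin and a β-lactamase gene for ampicillin selection, expressed from a cat promoter. A rop sequence follows it, which is consistent with the low-copy designation in the catalogue. Phage T7 and T3 early terminators and the tonB terminator insulate the bacterial modules from the payload. The plasmid comes from a survey of DNA transposon activity in human cells, where stable GFP fluorescence would serve as a readout of transposition and of the element's potential for genome engineering.
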