Features (pLannotate 1.2.2; 16 found; start..end, strand, type, name):
     12..39      +  terminator     T7Te terminator: phage T7 early transcription terminator
     51..638     -  rep_origin     ori: high-copy-number ColE1/pMB1/pBR322/pUC origin of replication
    660..689     -  terminator     T3Te terminator: phage T3 early transcription terminator
    748..768     -  CDS            lacZα (fragment): LacZα fragment of β-galactosidase; lacZ fragment
   1190..1207    +  enhancer       CMV enhancer (fragment): human cytomegalovirus immediate early enhancer
   1227..1438    +  promoter       EF-1α core promoter: core promoter for human elongation factor EF-1α
   1439..1548    +  intron         EF-1α intron A (fragment): intron upstream of the start codon of human EF-1α
   2174..2377    +  intron         EF-1α intron A: truncated intron upstream of the start codon of human EF-1α
   2428..3093    +  CDS            ppluGFP2: ppluGFP2 is a basic (constitutively fluorescent) green fluorescent protein published in 2004, derived from Pontellina plumata.
   3136..3217    -  polyA_signal   SV40 poly(A) signal: SV40 polyadenylation signal
   3240..3308    -  CDS            large T antigen (fragment): large T antigen from SV40 (simian virus 40)
   3623..3660    -  rep_origin     RSF ori (fragment): Plasmids containing the RSF 1030 origin of replication can be propagated in E. coli cells that contain additional plasmids with compatible origins.
   3699..3730    +  terminator     tonB terminator: bidirectional E. coli tonB-P14 transcription terminator
   3731..3833    +  promoter       cat promoter: promoter of the E. coli cat gene encoding chloramphenicol acetyltransferase
   3834..4694    +  CDS            AmpR: β-lactamase; bla; confers resistance to ampicillin, carbenicillin, and related antibiotics
   4695..4886    +  CDS            rop: Rop protein, which maintains plasmids at low copy number; rop
>Addgene plasmid #218326 | pQLL-Tc1-3_FR[EF1α-copGFP] | addgene full sequence | sequence record 443596 | Addgene NGS Result
TGTAATCACCTGGCTCACCTTCGGGTGGGCCTTTCTGCGTTGCTGGCGTTTTTCCATAGGCTCCGCCCCC
CTGACGAGCATCACAAAAATCGATGCTCAAGTCAGAGGTGGCGAAACCCGACAGGACTATAAAGATACCA
GGCGTTTCCCCCTGGAAGCTCCCTCGTGCGCTCTCCTGTTCCGACCCTGCCGCTTACCGGATACCTGTCC
GCCTTTCTCCCTTCGGGAAGCGTGGCGCTTTCTCATAGCTCACGCTGTAGGTATCTCAGTTCGGTGTAGG
TCGTTCGCTCCAAGCTGGGCTGTGTGCACGAACCCCCCGTTCAGCCCGACCGCTGCGCCTTATCCGGTAA
CTATCGTCTTGAGTCCAACCCGGTAAGACACGACTTATCGCCACTGGCAGCAGCCACTGGTAACAGGATT
AGCAGAGCGAGGTATGTAGGCGGTGCTACAGAGTTCTTGAAGTGGTGGCCTAACTACGGCTACACTAGAA
GAACAGTATTTGGTATCTGCGCTCTGCTGAAGCCAGTTACCTCGGAAAAAGAGTTGGTAGCTCTTGATCC
GGCAAACAAACCACCGCTGGTAGCGGTGGTTTTTTTGTTTGCAAGCAGCAGATTACGCGCAGAAAAAAAG
GATCTCAAGAAGATCCTTTGATTTTCTACCGAAGAAAGGCCCACCCGTGAAGGTGAGCCAGTGAGTTGAT
TGCAGTCCAGTTACGCTGGAGTCAATAGGCGTATCACGAGGCCCTTTCGTTGTAAAACGACGGCCAGTCG
AACCACGCAATGCGTCTCGATCCGCAGTGTCTTGCGTCTCTGGTACCTACAGTGAGAGTAAAAAGTATTT
GATCCCTTGCTGATTTTGTTGGTTTGTCCACTAATAAAGACATGATCATTCTATACTTTTAATGGTAGAT
GTATTCTAACATGGAGAGACAGAATATCAAAAAGAAAATCAAGAAAATAACTTTAAAGAATTTATTTTAA
TTTATTTGTTTTTCATTGAGGGAAATAAGTATTTGATCCCCTAGTATGCATTAGGAGTTCTGGCTTTCAC
AGACCAGTTAGACGCTCCCAAACAACTTGTTACCTGAATTGAAGACACCAGGTCTAACTAATCACCTGTA
TGTAAGACAACTGTTCACAGAATCAGACAATCAGACAGATTCCAAACTCTCCACCACCGGTGCTAGAGGC
ATTGATTATTGACTAGTGGCTCCGGTGCCCGTCAGTGGGCAGAGCGCACATCGCCCACAGTCCCCGAGAA
GTTGGGGGGAGGGGTCGGCAATTGACCCGGTGCCTAGAGAAGGTGGCGCGGGGTAAACTGGGAAAGTGAT
GTCGTGTACTGGCTCCGCCTTTTTCCCGAGGGTGGGGGAGAACCGTATATAAGTGCAGTAGTCGCCGTGA
ACGTTCTTTTTCGCAACGGGTTTGCCGCCAGAACACAGGTAAGTGCCGTGTGTGGTTCCCGCGGGCCTGG
CCTCTTTACGGGTTATGGCCCTTGCGTGCCTTGAATTACTTCCACCTGGCTGCAGTACGTGATTCTTGAT
CCCGAGCTTCGGGTTGGAAGTGGGTGGGAGAGTTCGAGGCCTTGCGCTTAAGGAGCCCCTTCGCCTCGTG
CTTGAGTTGAGGCCTGGCCTGGGCGCTGGGGCCGCCGCGTGCGAATCTGGTGGCACCTTCGCGCCTGTCT
CGCTGCTTTCGATAAGTCTCTAGCCATTTAAAATTTTTGATGACCTGCTGCGACGCTTTTTTTCTGGCAA
GATAGTCTTGTAAATGCGGGCCAAGATCTGCACACTGGTATTTCGGTTTTTGGGGCCGCGGGCGGCGACG
GGGCCCGTGCGTCCCAGCGCACATGTTCGGCGAGGCGGGGCCTGCGAGCGCGGCCACCGAGAATCGGACG
GGGGTAGTCTCAAGCTCGCCGGCCTGCTCTGGTGCCTGGCCTCGCGCCGCCGTGTATCGCCCCGCCCTGG
GCGGCAAGGCTGGCCCGGTCGGCACCAGTTGCGTGAGCGGAAAGATGGCCGCTTCCCGGCCCTGCTGCAG
GGAGCTCAAAATGGAGGACGCGGCGCTCGGGAGAGCGGGCGGGTGAGTCACCCACACAAAGGAAAAGGGC
CTTTCCGTCCTCAGCCGTCGCTTCATGTGACTCCACTGAGTACCGGGCGCCGTCCAGGCACCTCGATTAG
TTCTCGAGCTTTTGGAGTACGTCGTCTTTAGGTTGGGGGGAGGGGTTTTATGCGATGGAGTTTCCCCACA
CTGAGTGGGTGGAGACTGAAGTTAGGCCAGCTTGGCACTTGATGTAATTCTCCTTGGAATTTGCCCTTTT
TGAGTTTGGATCTTGGTTCATTCTCAAGCCTCAGACAGTGGTTCAAAGTTTTTTTCTTCCATTTCAGGTG
TCGTGAGGGATCCGGTACCGAAGCCGCTAGCGCTACCGGTCGCCACCATGCCCGCCATGAAGATCGAGTG
CCGCATCACCGGCACCCTGAACGGCGTGGAGTTCGAGCTGGTGGGCGGCGGAGAGGGCACCCCCGAGCAG
GGCCGCATGACCAACAAGATGAAGAGCACCAAAGGCGCCCTGACCTTCAGCCCCTACCTGCTGAGCCACG
TGATGGGCTACGGCTTCTACCACTTCGGCACCTACCCCAGCGGCTACGAGAACCCCTTCCTGCACGCCAT
CAACAACGGCGGCTACACCAACACCCGCATCGAGAAGTACGAGGACGGCGGCGTGCTGCACGTGAGCTTC
AGCTACCGCTACGAGGCCGGCCGCGTGATCGGCGACTTCAAGGTGGTGGGCACCGGCTTCCCCGAGGACA
GCGTGATCTTCACCGACAAGATCATCCGCAGCAACGCCACCGTGGAGCACCTGCACCCCATGGGCGATAA
CGTGCTGGTGGGCAGCTTCGCCCGCACCTTCAGCCTGCGCGACGGCGGCTACTACAGCTTCGTGGTGGAC
AGCCACATGCACTTCAAGAGCGCCATCCACCCCAGCATCCTGCAGAACGGGGGCCCCATGTTCGCCTTCC
GCCGCGTGGAGGAGCTGCACAGCAACACCGAGCTGGGCATCGTGGAGTACCAGCACGCCTTCAAGACCCC
CATCGCCTTCGCCAGATCTCGAGCTCGATGAGTTTGGACAAACCACAACTAGAATGCAGTGAAAAAAATG
CTTTATTTGTGAAATTTGTGATGCTATTGCTTTATTTGTAACCATTATAAGCTGCAATAAACAAGTTAAC
AACAACAATTGCATTCATTTTATGTTTCAGGTTCAGGGGGAGGTGTGGGAGGTTTTTTAAAGCAAGTAAA
ACCTCTACAAATGTGGTACTTAAGAGGGGGAGACCAAAGGGCGAGGGCGCGCCCTCGAGGTGCTTTTGGA
TAGAGGGATCAAATACTTATTACCCTCAATGAAAAACAAATAAATTAAAATAAATTCTTTAAAGTTATTT
TCTGGATTTTCTTTTTGATATTCTGTCTCTCCATGTTAGAATACATCTACCATTAAAAGTATAGAATGAT
CATGTCTTTATTAGTGGACAAACCAACAAAATCAGCAAGGGATCAAATACTTTTTACTCTCACTGTAGGG
CCCAGAGACGGAGTCACTGCCAACCGAGACGGTCATAGCTGTTTCCTGTGTGCCGCTTCCTCGCTCACTG
ACTCGCTGCGCTCGGTCGTTACTGACCATTTAAATCATACCTGACCTCCATAGCAGAAAGTCAAAAGCCT
CCGACCGGAGGCTTTTGACTTGATCGGCACGTAAGAGGTTCCAACTTTCACCATAATGAAATAAGATCAC
TACCGGGCGTATTTTTTGAGTTATCGAGATTTTCAGGAGCTAAGGAAGCTAAAATGAGTATTCAACATTT
CCGTGTCGCCCTTATTCCCTTTTTTGCGGCATTTTGCCTTCCTGTTTTTGCTCACCCAGAAACGCTGGTG
AAAGTAAAAGATGCTGAAGATCAGTTGGGTGCACGAGTGGGTTACATCGAACTGGATCTCAACAGCGGTA
AGATCCTTGAGAGTTTACGCCCCGAAGAACGTTTTCCAATGATGAGCACTTTTAAAGTTCTGCTATGTGG
CGCGGTATTATCCCGTATTGACGCCGGGCAAGAGCAACTCGGTCGCCGCATACACTATTCTCAGAATGAC
TTGGTTGAGTACTCACCAGTCACAGAAAAGCATCTCACGGATGGCATGACAGTAAGAGAATTATGCAGTG
CTGCCATAACCATGAGTGATAACACTGCGGCCAACTTACTTCTGGCAACGATCGGAGGACCGAAGGAGCT
AACCGCTTTTTTGCACAACATGGGGGATCATGTAACTCGCCTTGATCGTTGGGAACCGGAGCTGAATGAA
GCCATACCAAACGACGAGCGTGACACCACGATGCCTGTAGCAATGGCAACAACGTTGCGCAAACTATTAA
CTGGCGAACTACTTACTCTAGCTTCCCGGCAACAATTAATAGACTGGATGGAGGCGGATAAAGTTGCAGG
ATCACTTCTGCGCTCGGCCCTCCCGGCTGGCTGGTTTATTGCTGATAAATCTGGAGCCGGTGAGCGTGGG
TCCCGCGGTATCATTGCAGAACTGGGGCCAGATGGTAAGCCCTCCCGCATCGTAGTTATCTACACGACGG
GGAGTCAGGCAACTATGGATGAACGAAATAGACAGATCGCTGAGATAGGTGCCTCACTGATTAAGCATTG
GTAAGTGACCAAACAGGAAAAAACCGCCCTTAACATGGCCCGCTTTATCAGAAGCCAGACATTAACGCTT
CTGGAGAAACTCAACGAGCTGGACGCGGATGAACAGGCAGACATCTGTGAATCGCTTCACGACCACGCTG
ATGAGCTTTACCGCAGCTGCCTCGCGCGTTTCGGTGATGACGGTGAAAACCTCTGATGAGGGCCCAAA
